>Addgene plasmid #69955 | 4YZ8 | depositor partial sequence | sequence record 124279 | Insert
CAGCGTGAGAGTAAGGAAGCACTGGAAATCGAAAAGAACTCTCGCAAACCGCCGCCGTACAAGCACATCA
AAGCAAACAAAGTTATTGGCAAGGTCCAGATCCAAGTAGCTGATCTGTCGGAAATTCCGCGTTGCAATTG
TAAACCGGCGGACGAAAATCCTTGCGGTCTGGAGAGCGAATGTCTGAATCGTATGCTGCAGTATGAGTGC
CACCCGCAAGTGTGTCCGGCCGGCGATCGTTGCCAGAACCAGTGTTTTACCAAACGTCTGTACCCGGATG
CAGAAATTATTAAGACAGAACGTCGCGGCTGGGGGCTGCGTACCAAACGCTCTATCAAAAAGGGCGAGTT
CGTTAATGAATATGTCGGTGAGCTGATTGACGAAGAAGAGTGCCGTCTGCGTATCAAACGTGCTCACGAG
AACAGCGTGACGAATTTTTACATGCTGACTGTAACAAAAGATCGCATTATCGACGCGGGCCCGAAGGGTA
ACTATTCACGTTTTATGAATCACTCCTGTAACCCGAATTGCGAAACCCAAAAATGGACGGTTAACGGGGA
TGTGCGCGTCGGCCTGTTTGCCCTGTGCGACATTCCTGCTGGTATGGAGCTGACCTTTAATTATAACCTG
GATTGCCTGGGGAATGGCCGTACCGAATGTCACTGCGGTGCTGATAACTGTTCGGGCTTCCTGGGA
