>Addgene plasmid #69955 | 4YZ8 | addgene partial sequence | sequence record 126222 | T7term 5'-GCTAGTTATTGCTCAGCGG-3'
CTTTCGGGCTTTGTTAGCAGCCGGATCTCAGTGGTGGTGGTGGTGGTGCTCGAGTGCGGCCGCAAGCTTC
GTCATCATCCCAGGAAGCCCGAACAGTTATCAGCACCGCAGTGACATTCGGTACGGCCATTCCCCAGGCA
ATCCAGGTTATAATTAAAGGTCAGCTCCATACCAGCAGGAATGTCGCACAGGGCAAACAGGCCGACGCGC
ACATCCCCGTTAACCGTCCATTTTTGGGTTTCGCAATTCGGGTTACAGGAGTGATTCATAAAACGTGAAT
AGTTACCCTTCGGGCCCGCGTCGATAATGCGATCTTTTGTTACAGTCAGCATGTAAAAATTCGTCACGCT
GTTCTCGTGAGCACGTTTGATACGCAGACGGCACTCTTCTTCGTCAATCAGCTCACCGACATATTCATTA
ACGAACTCGCCCTTTTTGATAGAGCGTTTGGTACGCAGCCCCCAGCCGCGACGTTCTGTCTTAATAATTT
CTGCATCCGGGTACAGACGTTTGGTAAAACACTGGTTCTGGCAACGATCGCCGGCCGGACACACTTGCGG
GTGGCACTCATACTGCAGCATACGATTCAGACATTCGCTCTCCAGACCGCAAGGATTTTCGTCCGCCGGT
TTACAATTGCAACGCGGAATTTCCGACAGATCAGCTACTTGGATCTGGACCTTGCCAATAACTTTGTTTG
CTTTGATGTGCTTGTACGGCGGCGGTTTGCGAGAGTTCTTTTCGATTTCCAGTGCTTCCTTACTCTCACG
CTGGCCCTGGAAATACAAGTTTTCTCTGCCGCTGCTGTGATGATGATGATGATGCATGGTATATCTCCTT
CTTAAAGTTAAACAAAATTATTTCTAGAGGGGAATTGTTATCCGCTCACAATTCCCCTATAGTGAGTCGT
ATTAATTTCGCGGGATCGAGATCTCGATCCTCTACGCCGGACGCATCGGTGGGCCCGGCCATTCAACCGG
GG
