>Addgene plasmid #69955 | 4YZ8 | addgene partial sequence | sequence record 126223 | T7 5'-TAATACGACTCACTATAGGG-3'
TTCCCCTCTAGAAATAATTTTGTTTAACTTTAAGAAGGAGATATACCATGCATCATCATCATCATCACAG
CAGCGGCAGAGAAAACTTGTATTTCCAGGGCCAGCGTGAGAGTAAGGAAGCACTGGAAATCGAAAAGAAC
TCTCGCAAACCGCCGCCGTACAAGCACATCAAAGCAAACAAAGTTATTGGCAAGGTCCAGATCCAAGTAG
CTGATCTGTCGGAAATTCCGCGTTGCAATTGTAAACCGGCGGACGAAAATCCTTGCGGTCTGGAGAGCGA
ATGTCTGAATCGTATGCTGCAGTATGAGTGCCACCCGCAAGTGTGTCCGGCCGGCGATCGTTGCCAGAAC
CAGTGTTTTACCAAACGTCTGTACCCGGATGCAGAAATTATTAAGACAGAACGTCGCGGCTGGGGGCTGC
GTACCAAACGCTCTATCAAAAAGGGCGAGTTCGTTAATGAATATGTCGGTGAGCTGATTGACGAAGAAGA
GTGCCGTCTGCGTATCAAACGTGCTCACGAGAACAGCGTGACGAATTTTTACATGCTGACTGTAACAAAA
GATCGCATTATCGACGCGGGCCCGAAGGGTAACTATTCACGTTTTATGAATCACTCCTGTAACCCGAATT
GCGAAACCCAAAAATGGACGGTTAACGGGGATGTGCGCGTCGGCCTGTTTGCCCTGTGCGACATTCCTGC
TGGTATGGAGCTGACCTTTAATTATAACCTGGATTGCCTGGGGAATGGCCGTACCGAATGTCACTGCGGT
GCTGATAACTGTTCGGGCTTCCTGGGATGATGACGAAGCTTGCGGCCGCACTCGAGCACCACCACCACCA
CCACTGAGATCCGGCTGCTAACAAAGCCCGAAAGGAAGCTGAGTTGGCTGCTGCCACCGCTGAGCAATAA
CTAGCATAACCCCTTGGGGCCTCTAAACGGGTCTTGAGGGGTTTTTTGCTGAAAGGAGGAACTATATCCG
GATTGGCGAATGGGACGCGCCCTGTAGCGG
