[The description below was written by a language model from this plasmid's Addgene catalogue record.]
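Description:
4YZ8 is a bacterial expression plasmid built on the pET28-MHL backbone, a pET28-derived vector from a structural genomics programme. It is maintained in E. coli as a high-copy plasmid under kanamycin selection, with a standard cloning strain recorded for propagation. No feature table accompanies the record, so the origin of replication and other backbone elements are not itemised. The cloning method is listed as unknown.

The insert is a fragment of human WHSC1L1, now known as NSD3 (also KMT3F, KMT3G or WHISTLE), a member of the NSD family of histone lysine methyltransferases. The record notes that the construct may not carry the full open reading frame, which is typical of structure-oriented clones that encode a single domain or truncated region. The exact boundaries and the domain covered are not stated. Expression is driven by a T7 promoter paired with a lac operator, so transcription depends on T7 RNA polymerase supplied by a suitable expression host and stays repressed until induction relieves the lac repressor. The backbone contributes an N-terminal His tag followed by a TEV protease cleavage site. This allows the protein to be captured by immobilised metal affinity chromatography and the tag to be removed afterwards, leaving a near-native product.

The stated purpose is recombinant production of the NSD3 fragment for structure determination. The plasmid name matches a structure identifier that the depositor cites for further detail, suggesting it is the construct used to obtain that structure. It is suited to preparing purified protein for crystallography and related biophysical or biochemical work. Distribution is limited to academic and nonprofit users.
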