Addgene plasmid #69955: 4YZ8
Purpose: Bacterial expression for structure determination; may not be full ORF
Depositing lab: Cheryl Arrowsmith. Depositing organization: University of Toronto.
Backbone
  Vector backbone: pET28-MHL
  Backbone manufacturer: SGC (Addgene plasmid #26096)
  Vector type: Bacterial Expression
Growth in bacteria
  Bacterial resistance: Kanamycin, 50 μg/mL
  Growth temperature: 37°C
  Growth strain: DH5alpha
  Copy number: High Copy
Gene/Insert
  Gene/Insert name: WHSC1L1:JMC055-F10:C223308 (alt names: WHSC1L1_32; gi|13699810)
  Species: H. sapiens (human)
  Entrez Gene: NSD3 (a.k.a. KMT3F, KMT3G, WHISTLE, WHSC1L1, pp14328)
  Promoter: T7-lacO
  Tag / fusion protein: His (N terminal on backbone); TEV cleavage site (N terminal on backbone)
  Cloning method: Unknown
  Sequencing primers: 5′ T7; 3′ T7-term
Terms and licenses: Academic/Nonprofit Terms; Industry Terms: Not Available to Industry
Depositor comments: http://www.thesgc.org/structures/4YZ8 for more information
How to cite: 4YZ8 was a gift from Cheryl Arrowsmith (Addgene plasmid # 69955 ; http://n2t.net/addgene:69955 ; RRID:Addgene_69955)
